>Addgene plasmid #50795 | pCAG-GBP1-10gly-lexADBD | depositor full sequence | sequence record 76196 | pCAG-GBP1-10gly-lexADBD sequence 5831 bps
GTCGACATTGATTATTGACTAGTTATTAATAGTAATCAATTACGGGGTCATTAGTTCATAGCCCATATAT
GGAGTTCCGCGTTACATAACTTACGGTAAATGGCCCGCCTGGCTGACCGCCCAACGACCCCCGCCCATTG
ACGTCAATAATGACGTATGTTCCCATAGTAACGCCAATAGGGACTTTCCATTGACGTCAATGGGTGGACT
ATTTACGGTAAACTGCCCACTTGGCAGTACATCAAGTGTATCATATGCCAAGTACGCCCCCTATTGACGT
CAATGACGGTAAATGGCCCGCCTGGCATTATGCCCAGTACATGACCTTATGGGACTTTCCTACTTGGCAG
TACATCTACGTATTAGTCATCGCTATTACCATGGGTCGAGGTGAGCCCCACGTTCTGCTTCACTCTCCCC
ATCTCCCCCCCCTCCCCACCCCCAATTTTGTATTTATTTATTTTTTAATTATTTTGTGCAGCGATGGGGG
CGGGGGGGGGGGGGGCGCGCGCCAGGCGGGGCGGGGCGGGGCGAGGGGCGGGGCGGGGCGAGGCGGAGAG
GTGCGGCGGCAGCCAATCAGAGCGGCGCGCTCCGAAAGTTTCCTTTTATGGCGAGGCGGCGGCGGCGGCG
GCCCTATAAAAAGCGAAGCGCGCGGCGGGCGGGAGTCGCTGCGTTGCCTTCGCCCCGTGCCCCGCTCCGC
GCCGCCTCGCGCCGCCCGCCCCGGCTCTGACTGACCGCGTTACTCCCACAGGTGAGCGGGCGGGACGGCC
CTTCTCCTCCGGGCTGTAATTAGCGCTTGGTTTAATGACGGCTCGTTTCTTTTCTGTGGCTGCGTGAAAG
CCTTAAAGGGCTCCGGGAGGGCCCTTTGTGCGGGGGGGAGCGGCTCGGGGGGTGCGTGCGTGTGTGTGTG
CGTGGGGAGCGCCGCGTGCGGCCCGCGCTGCCCGGCGGCTGTGAGCGCTGCGGGCGCGGCGCGGGGCTTT
GTGCGCTCCGCGTGTGCGCGAGGGGAGCGCGGCCGGGGGCGGTGCCCCGCGGTGCGGGGGGGCTGCGAGG
GGAACAAAGGCTGCGTGCGGGGTGTGTGCGTGGGGGGGTGAGCAGGGGGTGTGGGCGCGGCGGTCGGGCT
GTAACCCCCCCCTGCACCCCCCTCCCCGAGTTGCTGAGCACGGCCCGGCTTCGGGTGCGGGGCTCCGTGC
GGGGCGTGGCGCGGGGCTCGCCGTGCCGGGCGGGGGGTGGCGGCAGGTGGGGGTGCCGGGCGGGGCGGGG
CCGCCTCGGGCCGGGGAGGGCTCGGGGGAGGGGCGCGGCGGCCCCGGAGCGCCGGCGGCTGTCGAGGCGC
GGCGAGCCGCAGCCATTGCCTTTTATGGTAATCGTGCGAGAGGGCGCAGGGACTTCCTTTGTCCCAAATC
TGGCGGAGCCGAAATCTGGGAGGCGCCGCCGCACCCCCTCTAGCGGGCGCGGGCGAAGCGGTGCGGCGCC
GGCAGGAAGGAAATGGGCGGGGAGGGCCTTCGTGCGTCGCCGCGCCGCCGTCCCCTTCTCCATCTCCAGC
CTCGGGGCTGCCGCAGGGGGACGGCTGCCTTCGGGGGGGACGGGGCAGGGCGGGGTTCGGCTTCTGGCGT
GTGACCGGCGGCTCTAGAGCCTCTGCTAACCATGTTCATGCCTTCTTCTTTTTCCTACAGCTCCTGGGCA
ACGTGCTGGTTATTGTGCTGTCTCATCATTTTGGCAAAGAATTCTGCAGTCGACGGTACCGCGGGCCCGG
GATCCACCGGTGCCACCATGGCCGACGTGCAGCTCGTGGAATCCGGAGGAGCACTGGTCCAGCCTGGGGG
ATCACTGAGACTGTCTTGTGCCGCTTCTGGCTTTCCTGTGAATCGGTACTCTATGAGATGGTACAGGCAG
GCACCTGGAAAAGAGCGAGAATGGGTCGCCGGAATGTCATCTGCTGGCGATAGGAGTTCCTACGAGGATA
GCGTGAAAGGACGGTTCACCATTAGTAGGGACGATGCTAGAAACACCGTGTACCTCCAGATGAACTCCCT
GAAACCTGAGGACACTGCTGTGTACTACTCCAACGTCAATGTGGGCTTTGAATACTGGGGACAGGGCACA
CAAGTGACTGTTAGTTCTGCTAGCGGAGGAGGTGGTGGAGGTGGAGGTGGAGGTACTAGTATGAAAGCGT
TAACGGCCAGGCAACAAGAGGTGTTTGATCTCATCCGTGATCACATCAGCCAGACAGGTATGCCGCCGAC
GCGTGCGGAAATCGCGCAGCGTTTGGGGTTCCGTTCCCCAAACGCGGCTGAAGAACATCTGAAGGCGCTG
GCACGCAAAGGCGTTATTGAAATTGTTTCCGGCGCATCACGCGGGATTCGTCTGTTGCAGGAAGAGGAAG
AAGGGTTGCCGCTGGTAGGTCGTGTGGCTGCCGGTGAACCACTTCTGGCGCAACAGCATATTGAAGGTCA
TTATCAGGTCGATCCTTCCTTATTCAAGCCGAATGCTGATTTCCTGCTGCGCGTCAGCGGGATGTCGATG
AAAGATATCGGCATTATGGATGGTGACTTGCTGGCAGTGCATAAAACTCAGGATGTACGTAACGGTCAGG
TCGTTGTCGCACGTATTGATGACGAAGTTACCGTTAAGCGCCTGAAAAAACAGGGCAATAAAGTCGAACT
GTTGCCAGAAAATAGCGAGTTTAAACCAATTGTCGTTGACCTTCGTCAGCAGAGCTTCACCATTGAAGGT
CTGGCGGTTGGGGTTATTCGCAACGGCGACTGGCTGTAAGCGGCCGCACTCCTCAGGTGCAGGCTGCCTA
TCAGAAGGTGGTGGCTGGTGTGGCCAATGCCCTGGCTCACAAATACCACTGAGATCTTTTTCCCTCTGCC
AAAAATTATGGGGACATCATGAAGCCCCTTGAGCATCTGACTTCTGGCTAATAAAGGAAATTTATTTTCA
TTGCAATAGTGTGTTGGAATTTTTTGTGTCTCTCACTCGGAAGGACATATGGGAGGGCAAATCATTTAAA
ACATCAGAATGAGTATTTGGTTTAGAGTTTGGCAACATATGCCATATGCTGGCTGCCATGAACAAAGGTG
GCTATAAAGAGGTCATCAGTATATGAAACAGCCCCCTGCTGTCCATTCCTTATTCCATAGAAAAGCCTTG
ACTTGAGGTTAGATTTTTTTTATATTTTGTTTTGTGTTATTTTTTTCTTTAACATCCCTAAAATTTTCCT
TACATGTTTTACTAGCCAGATTTTTCCTCCTCTCCTGACTACTCCCAGTCATAGCTGTCCCTCTTCTCTT
ATGAAGATCCCTCGACCTGCAGCCCAAGCTTGGCGTAATCATGGTCATAGCTGTTTCCTGTGTGAAATTG
TTATCCGCTCACAATTCCACACAACATACGAGCCGGAAGCATAAAGTGTAAAGCCTGGGGTGCCTAATGA
GTGAGCTAACTCACATTAATTGCGTTGCGCTCACTGCCCGCTTTCCAGTCGGGAAACCTGTCGTGCCAGC
GGATCCGCATCTCAATTAGTCAGCAACCATAGTCCCGCCCCTAACTCCGCCCATCCCGCCCCTAACTCCG
CCCAGTTCCGCCCATTCTCCGCCCCATGGCTGACTAATTTTTTTTATTTATGCAGAGGCCGAGGCCGCCT
CGGCCTCTGAGCTATTCCAGAAGTAGTGAGGAGGCTTTTTTGGAGGCCTAGGCTTTTGCAAAAAGCTAAC
TTGTTTATTGCAGCTTATAATGGTTACAAATAAAGCAATAGCATCACAAATTTCACAAATAAAGCATTTT
TTTCACTGCATTCTAGTTGTGGTTTGTCCAAACTCATCAATGTATCTTATCATGTCTGGATCCGCTGCAT
TAATGAATCGGCCAACGCGCGGGGAGAGGCGGTTTGCGTATTGGGCGCTCTTCCGCTTCCTCGCTCACTG
ACTCGCTGCGCTCGGTCGTTCGGCTGCGGCGAGCGGTATCAGCTCACTCAAAGGCGGTAATACGGTTATC
CACAGAATCAGGGGATAACGCAGGAAAGAACATGTGAGCAAAAGGCCAGCAAAAGGCCAGGAACCGTAAA
AAGGCCGCGTTGCTGGCGTTTTTCCATAGGCTCCGCCCCCCTGACGAGCATCACAAAAATCGACGCTCAA
GTCAGAGGTGGCGAAACCCGACAGGACTATAAAGATACCAGGCGTTTCCCCCTGGAAGCTCCCTCGTGCG
CTCTCCTGTTCCGACCCTGCCGCTTACCGGATACCTGTCCGCCTTTCTCCCTTCGGGAAGCGTGGCGCTT
TCTCAATGCTCACGCTGTAGGTATCTCAGTTCGGTGTAGGTCGTTCGCTCCAAGCTGGGCTGTGTGCACG
AACCCCCCGTTCAGCCCGACCGCTGCGCCTTATCCGGTAACTATCGTCTTGAGTCCAACCCGGTAAGACA
CGACTTATCGCCACTGGCAGCAGCCACTGGTAACAGGATTAGCAGAGCGAGGTATGTAGGCGGTGCTACA
GAGTTCTTGAAGTGGTGGCCTAACTACGGCTACACTAGAAGGACAGTATTTGGTATCTGCGCTCTGCTGA
AGCCAGTTACCTTCGGAAAAAGAGTTGGTAGCTCTTGATCCGGCAAACAAACCACCGCTGGTAGCGGTGG
TTTTTTTGTTTGCAAGCAGCAGATTACGCGCAGAAAAAAAGGATCTCAAGAAGATCCTTTGATCTTTTCT
ACGGGGTCTGACGCTCAGTGGAACGAAAACTCACGTTAAGGGATTTTGGTCATGAGATTATCAAAAAGGA
TCTTCACCTAGATCCTTTTAAATTAAAAATGAAGTTTTAAATCAATCTAAAGTATATATGAGTAAACTTG
GTCTGACAGTTACCAATGCTTAATCAGTGAGGCACCTATCTCAGCGATCTGTCTATTTCGTTCATCCATA
GTTGCCTGACTCCCCGTCGTGTAGATAACTACGATACGGGAGGGCTTACCATCTGGCCCCAGTGCTGCAA
TGATACCGCGAGACCCACGCTCACCGGCTCCAGATTTATCAGCAATAAACCAGCCAGCCGGAAGGGCCGA
GCGCAGAAGTGGTCCTGCAACTTTATCCGCCTCCATCCAGTCTATTAATTGTTGCCGGGAAGCTAGAGTA
AGTAGTTCGCCAGTTAATAGTTTGCGCAACGTTGTTGCCATTGCTACAGGCATCGTGGTGTCACGCTCGT
CGTTTGGTATGGCTTCATTCAGCTCCGGTTCCCAACGATCAAGGCGAGTTACATGATCCCCCATGTTGTG
CAAAAAAGCGGTTAGCTCCTTCGGTCCTCCGATCGTTGTCAGAAGTAAGTTGGCCGCAGTGTTATCACTC
ATGGTTATGGCAGCACTGCATAATTCTCTTACTGTCATGCCATCCGTAAGATGCTTTTCTGTGACTGGTG
AGTACTCAACCAAGTCATTCTGAGAATAGTGTATGCGGCGACCGAGTTGCTCTTGCCCGGCGTCAATACG
GGATAATACCGCGCCACATAGCAGAACTTTAAAAGTGCTCATCATTGGAAAACGTTCTTCGGGGCGAAAA
CTCTCAAGGATCTTACCGCTGTTGAGATCCAGTTCGATGTAACCCACTCGTGCACCCAACTGATCTTCAG
CATCTTTTACTTTCACCAGCGTTTCTGGGTGAGCAAAAACAGGAAGGCAAAATGCCGCAAAAAAGGGAAT
AAGGGCGACACGGAAATGTTGAATACTCATACTCTTCCTTTTTCAATATTATTGAAGCATTTATCAGGGT
TATTGTCTCATGAGCGGATACATATTTGAATGTATTTAGAAAAATAAACAAATAGGGGTTCCGCGCACAT
TTCCCCGAAAAGTGCCACCTG
Features (pLannotate 1.2.2; 20 found; start..end, strand, type, name):
      4..383     +  enhancer       CMV enhancer: human cytomegalovirus immediate early enhancer
    386..661     +  promoter       chicken β-actin promoter: No description available
    662..1670    +  intron         chimeric intron: chimera between introns from chicken β-actin and rabbit β-globin
   1668..1724    +  CDS            HBB (fragment): HBB_LEPEU - Experimental evidence at protein level: Swiss-Prot protein existence level 1. Involved in oxygen transport from the lung to the various peripheral tissues. From Lepus europaeus (European hare).
   1719..1755    +  misc_feature   MCS (fragment): multiple cloning site
   1756..2115    +  CDS            vsfGFP-0 (fragment): vsfGFP-0 is a basic (constitutively fluorescent) green fluorescent protein published in 2015, derived from Aequorea victoria. It has low acid sensitivity.
   2161..2766    +  CDS            lexA: LEXA_ECOLI - Also known as exrA, spr, tsl, umuA. Experimental evidence at protein level: Swiss-Prot protein existence level 1. Represses a number of genes involved in the response to DNA damage (SOS response), including recA and lexA. Binds to the 16 bp palindromic sequence 5'-CTGTATATATATACAG-3'. In the presence of single- stranded DNA, RecA interacts with LexA causing an autocatalytic cleavage which disrupts the DNA-binding part of LexA, leading to derepression of the SOS regulon and eventually DNA repair. Implicated in hydroxy radical-mediated cell death induced by hydroxyurea treatment (Pu
   2778..2849    +  CDS            HBB (fragment): HBB_PONPY - Experimental evidence at transcript level: Swiss-Prot protein existence level 2. Involved in oxygen transport from the lung to the various peripheral tissues. From Pongo pygmaeus (Bornean orangutan).
   2920..2975    +  polyA_signal   β-globin poly(A) signal: rabbit β-globin polyadenylation signal (Gil and Proudfoot, 1987)
   3358..3374    -  protein_bind   lac operator: The lac repressor binds to the lac operator to inhibit transcription in E. coli. This inhibition can be relieved by adding lactose or isopropyl-β-D-thiogalactopyranoside (IPTG). lac repressor encoded by lacI
   3382..3412    -  promoter       lac promoter: promoter for the E. coli lac operon
   3427..3448    -  protein_bind   CAP binding site: CAP binding activates transcription in the presence of cAMP. E. coli catabolite activator protein
   3461..3500    -  CDS            lacI (fragment): lac repressor; lacI; The lac repressor binds to the lac operator to inhibit transcription in E. coli. This inhibition can be relieved by adding lactose or isopropyl-β-D-thiogalactopyranoside (IPTG).
   3507..3529    +  promoter       SV40 promoter (fragment): SV40 enhancer and early promoter
   3553..3688    +  rep_origin     SV40 ori: SV40 origin of replication
   3708..3842    +  polyA_signal   SV40 poly(A) signal: SV40 polyadenylation signal
   3844..3898    -  CDS            lacI (fragment): lac repressor; lacI; The lac repressor binds to the lac operator to inhibit transcription in E. coli. This inhibition can be relieved by adding lactose or isopropyl-β-D-thiogalactopyranoside (IPTG).
   4081..4669    -  rep_origin     ori: high-copy-number ColE1/pMB1/pBR322/pUC origin of replication
   4840..5700    -  CDS            AmpR: β-lactamase; bla; confers resistance to ampicillin, carbenicillin, and related antibiotics
   5701..5805    -  promoter       AmpR promoter: bla
