[The description below was written by a language model from this plasmid's Addgene catalogue record and pLannotate feature annotations shown in this document.]
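Description:
pCAG-GBP1-10gly-lexADBD is a 5.8 kb mammalian expression plasmid built on the pCAG-GFP backbone. A roughly 1 kb synthetic insert sits between retained AgeI and NotI sites, which suggests it occupies the position of the original GFP coding region. It is propagated in E. coli through a high-copy ColE1/pUC-type origin and selected with ampicillin via the β-lactamase gene and its native promoter. The backbone also carries remnants of lac regulatory sequence, an SV40 origin with a fragment of the SV40 promoter, and an SV40 polyadenylation signal. The SV40 origin can support episomal replication in cells that supply large T antigen.

Expression is driven by the CAG promoter, annotated here as the CMV immediate-early enhancer, the chicken β-actin promoter and a chimeric β-actin/β-globin intron. Transcripts are terminated by the rabbit β-globin poly(A) signal, and the short HBB hits on either side of the insert probably reflect β-globin sequence from this cassette. The open reading frame encodes GBP1, a GFP-binding nanobody, joined through a ten-glycine linker to the bacterial LexA DNA-binding moiety. The automated annotation labels the first segment as a "vsfGFP-0" fragment. This most likely reflects similarity to a nanobody-containing GFP fusion rather than any fluorescent protein sequence, since the catalogue describes no reporter in the insert.

The fusion (alternate name DBDG) is one half of a GFP-dependent transcription factor. On its own it supplies only DNA binding to LexA operator sites. In the associated nanobody-scaffold system, GFP acts as a bridge to bring this component together with a partner component, presumably a second GFP binder fused to an activation domain. A LexA-operator-controlled target gene is therefore switched on only in GFP-expressing cells.
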