Addgene plasmid #50795: pCAG-GBP1-10gly-lexADBD
Purpose: Expression of a GFP-dependent transcription factor component in mammalian cells
Depositing lab: Connie Cepko. Depositing organization: Harvard Medical School. Publication: A nanobody-based system using fluorescent proteins as scaffolds for cell-specific gene manipulation. Tang JC, Szikra T, Kozorovitskiy Y, Teixiera M, Sabatini BL, Roska B, Cepko CL. Cell. 2013 Aug 15;154(4):928-39. doi: 10.1016/j.cell.2013.07.021. PubMed 23953120.
Backbone
  Vector backbone: pCAG-GFP
  Backbone size w/o insert (bp): 4823
  Total vector size (bp): 5831
  Vector type: Mammalian Expression
Growth in bacteria
  Bacterial resistance: Ampicillin, 100 μg/mL
  Growth temperature: 37°C
  Growth strain: DH5alpha
  Copy number: High Copy
Gene/Insert
  Gene/Insert name: GBP1-lexA DNA binding domain fusion protein (alt names: GBP1-10gly-lexADBD; DBDG)
  Species: Synthetic
  Insert size (bp): 1008
  Promoter: CAG
  Cloning method: Restriction Enzyme; 5′ cloning site AgeI (not destroyed); 3′ cloning site NotI (not destroyed)
  Sequencing primers: 5′ GGACTTCCTTTGTCCCAAATCTG; 3′ TAGCCAGAAGTCAGATGCTC
Terms and licenses: Academic/Nonprofit Terms; Industry Terms: Not Available to Industry
Depositor comments: Tang J.C. et al. (2013). A nanobody-based system using fluorescent proteins as scaffolds for cell-specific gene manipulation. Cell. 2013 Aug 15;154(4):928-39.
How to cite: pCAG-GBP1-10gly-lexADBD was a gift from Connie Cepko (Addgene plasmid # 50795 ; http://n2t.net/addgene:50795 ; RRID:Addgene_50795)
