>Addgene plasmid #50795 | pCAG-GBP1-10gly-lexADBD | addgene partial sequence | sequence record 81159 | rb_glob_PA_term-R 5'-CCCATATGTCCTTCCGAGTG-3'
AAATTTCCTTTATTAGCCAGAAGTCAGATGCTCAAGGGGCTTCATGATGTCCCCATAATTTTTGGCAGAG
GGAAAAAGATCTCAGTGGTATTTGTGAGCCAGGGCATTGGCCACACCAGCCACCACCTTCTGATAGGCAG
CCTGCACCTGAGGAGTGCGGCCGCTTACAGCCAGTCGCCGTTGCGAATAACCCCAACCGCCAGACCTTCA
ATGGTGAAGCTCTGCTGACGAAGGTCAACGACAATTGGTTTAAACTCGCTATTTTCTGGCAACAGTTCGA
CTTTATTGCCCTGTTTTTTCAGGCGCTTAACGGTAACTTCGTCATCAATACGTGCGACAACGACCTGACC
GTTACGTACATCCTGAGTTTTATGCACTGCCAGCAAGTCACCATCCATAATGCCGATATCTTTCATCGAC
ATCCCGCTGACGCGCAGCAGGAAATCAGCATTCGGCTTGAATAAGGAAGGATCGACCTGATAATGACCTT
CAATATGCTGTTGCGCCAGAAGTGGTTCACCGGCAGCCACACGACCTACCAGCGGCAACCCTTCTTCCTC
TTCCTGCAACAGACGAATCCCGCGTGATGCGCCGGAAACAATTTCAATAACGCCTTTGCGTGCCAGCGCC
TTCAGATGTTCTTCAGCCGCGTTTGGGGAACGGAACCCCAAACGCTGCGCGATTTCCGCACGCGTCGGCG
GCATACCTGTCTGGCTGATGTGATCACGGATGAGATCAAACACCTCTTGTTGCCTGGCCGTTAACGCTTT
CATACTAGTACCTCCACCTCCACCTCCACCACCTCCTCCGCTAGCAGAACTAACAGTCACTTGTGTGCCC
TGTCCCCAGTATTCAAAGCCCACATTGACGTTGGAGTAGTACACAGCAGTGTCCTCAGGTTTCAGGGAGT
TCATCTGGAGGTACACGGTGTTTCTAGCATCGTCCCTACTAATGGTGA
