LOCUS       Exported 610 bp ds-DNA linear SYN 23-MAY-2021
DEFINITION  Expression of a GFP-dependent transcription factor component in
            mammalian cells.
ACCESSION   .
VERSION     .
KEYWORDS    pCAG-GBP1-10gly-lexADBD
SOURCE      synthetic DNA construct
  ORGANISM  synthetic DNA construct
REFERENCE   1 (bases 1 to 610)
  AUTHORS   Tang JC, Szikra T, Kozorovitskiy Y, Teixiera M, Sabatini BL, Roska
            B, Cepko CL
  TITLE     A nanobody-based system using fluorescent proteins as scaffolds for
            cell-specific gene manipulation.
  JOURNAL   Cell. 2013 Aug 15;154(4):928-39. doi: 10.1016/j.cell.2013.07.021.
  PUBMED    23953120
REFERENCE   2 (bases 1 to 610)
  AUTHORS   .
  TITLE     Direct Submission
  JOURNAL   Exported May 23, 2021 from SnapGene Server 1.1.58
            http://www.snapgene.com
FEATURES             Location/Qualifiers
     source          1..610
                     /organism="synthetic DNA construct"
                     /mol_type="other DNA"
     primer_bind     26..48
                     /label=pCAGGS-5
                     /note="Chimeric intron in CAG promoter, forward primer"
     primer_bind     110..129
                     /label=pCAG-F
                     /note="Rabbit beta-globin intron, for pCAG plasmids,
                     forward primer"
     regulatory      194..203
                     /regulatory_class="other"
                     /note="vertebrate consensus sequence for strong initiation
                     of translation (Kozak, 1987)"
     CDS             209..550
                     /codon_start=1
                     /product="GFP-binding fragment of a single-chain camelid
                     antibody (Rothbauer et al., 2008)"
                     /label=GFP nanobody
                     /translation="VQLVESGGALVQPGGSLRLSCAASGFPVNRYSMRWYRQAPGKERE
                     WVAGMSSAGDRSSYEDSVKGRFTISRDDARNTVYLQMNSLKPEDTAVYYSNVNVGFEYW
                     GQGTQVTVSS"
ORIGIN
        1 cttcgggggg gacggggcag ggcggggttc ggcttctggc gtgtgaccgg cggctctaga
       61 gcctctgcta accatgttca tgccttcttc tttttcctac agctcctggg caacgtgctg
      121 gttattgtgc tgtctcatca ttttggcaaa gaattctgca gtcgacggta ccgcgggccc
      181 gggatccacc ggtgccacca tggccgacgt gcagctcgtg gaatccggag gagcactggt
      241 ccagcctggg ggatcactga gactgtcttg tgccgcttct ggctttcctg tgaatcggta
      301 ctctatgaga tggtacaggc aggcacctgg aaaagagcga gaatgggtcg ccggaatgtc
      361 atctgctggc gataggagtt cctacgagga tagcgtgaaa ggacggttca ccattagtag
      421 ggacgatgct agaaacaccg tgtacctcca gatgaactcc ctgaaacctg aggacactgc
      481 tgtgtactac tccaacgtca atgtgggctt tgaatactgg ggacagggca cacaagtgac
      541 tgttagttct gctagcggag gaggtggtgg aggtggaggt ggaggtacta gtatgaaagc
      601 gttaacggcc
//
